>Addgene plasmid #173269 | RVD-AG10 | addgene full sequence | sequence record 353439 | Addgene NGS Result
CTTCAGCAGAGCGCAGATACCAAATACTGTTCTTCTAGTGTAGCCGTAGTTAGGCCACCACTTCAAGAAC
TCTGTAGCACCGCCTACATACCTCGCTCTGCTAATCCTGTTACCAGTGGCTGCTGCCAGTGGCGATAAGT
CGTGTCTTACCGGGTTGGACTCAAGACGATAGTTACCGGATAAGGCGCAGCGGTCGGGCTGAACGGGGGG
TTCGTGCACACAGCCCAGCTTGGAGCGAACGACCTACACCGAACTGAGATACCTACAGCGTGAGCTATGA
GAAAGCGCCACGCTTCCCGAAGGGAGAAAGGCGGACAGGTATCCGGTAAGCGGCAGGGTCGGAACAGGAG
AGCGCACGAGGGAGCTTCCAGGGGGAAACGCCTGGTATCTTTATAGTCCTGTCGGGTTTCGCCACCTCTG
ACTTGAGCGTCGATTTTTGTGATGCTCGTCAGGGGGGCGGAGCCTATGGAAAAACGCCAGCAACGCGGCC
TTTTTACGGTTCCTGGCCTTTTGCTGGCCTTTTGCTCACATGTTCTTTCCTGCGTTATCCACAGAATCAG
GGGATAACGCAGGAAAGAACATGAATTAATTCTCATGTTTGACAGCTTATCATCGATTAGCTTTAATGCG
GTAGTTTATCACAGTTAAATTGCTAACGCAGTCAGGCACCGTGTATGAAATCTAACAATGCGCTCATCGT
CATCCTCGGCACCGTCACCCTGGATGCTGTAGGCATAGGCTTGGTTATGCCGGTACTGCCGGGCCTCTTG
CGGGATATCGTCCATTCCGACAGCATCGCCAGTCACTATGGCGTGCTGCTAGCGCTATATGCGTTGATGC
AATTTCTATGCGCACCCGTTCTCGGAGCACTGTCCGACCGCTTTGGCCGCCGCCCAGTCCTGCTCGCTTC
GCTACTTGGAGCCACTATCGACTACGCGATCATGGCGACCACACCCGTCCTGTGGATTCTCTACGCCGGA
CGCATCGTGGCCGGCATCACCGGCGCCACAGGTGCGGTTGCTGGCGCCTATATCGCCGACATCACCGATG
GGGAAGATCGGGCTCGCCACTTCGGGCTCATGAGCGCTTGTTTCGGCGTGGGTATGGTGGCAGGCCCCGT
GGCCGGGGGACTGTTGGGCGCCATCTCCTTACATGCACCATTCCTTGCGGCGGCGGTGCTCAACGGCCTC
AACCTACTACTGGGCTGCTTCCTAATGCAGGAGTCGCATAAGGGAGAGCGCCGACCCATGCCCTTGAGAG
CCTTCAACCCAGTCAGCTCCTTCCGGTGGGCGCGGGGCATGACTATCGTCGCCGCACTTATGACTGTCTT
CTTTATCATGCAACTCGTAGGACAGGTGCCGGCAGCGCTCTGGGTCATTTTCGGCGAGGACCGCTTTCGC
TGGAGCGCGACGATGATCGGCCTGTCGCTTGCGGTATTCGGAATCTTGCACGCCCTCGCTCAAGCCTTCG
TCACTGGTCCCGCCACCAAACGTTTCGGCGAGAAGCAGGCCATTATCGCCGGCATGGCGGCCGACGCGCT
GGGCTACGTCTTGCTGGCGTTCGCGACGCGAGGCTGGATGGCCTTCCCCATTATGATTCTTCTCGCTTCC
GGCGGCATCGGGATGCCCGCGTTGCAGGCCATGCTGTCCAGGCAGGTAGATGACGACCATCAGGGACAGC
TTCAAGGATCGCTCGCGGCTCTTACCAGCCTAACTTCGATCATTGGACCGCTGATCGTCACGGCGATTTA
TGCCGCCTCGGCGAGCACATGGAACGGGTTGGCATGGATTGTAGGCGCCGCCCTATACCTTGTCTGCCTC
CCCGCGTTGCGTCGCGGTGCATGGAGCCGGGCCACCTCGACCTGAATGGAAGCCGGCGGCACCTCGCTAA
CGGATTCACCACTCCAAGAATTGGAGCCAATCAATTCTTGCGGAGAACTGTGAATGCGCAAACCAACCCT
TGATCGGGGAAGAACAGTATGTCGAGCTATTTTTTGACTTACTGGGGATCAAGCCTGATTGGGAGAAAAT
AAAATATCCCCTATAGTGAGTCGTATTACATGGTCATAGCTGTTTCCTGGCAGCTCTGGCCCGTGTCTCA
AAATCTCTGATGTTACATTGCACAAGATAAAAATATATCATCATGCCTCCTCTAGACCAAAGCTGGTCTC
GCTCTAATATTGGTGGCAAACAGGCTCTTGAGACGGTTCAGCGCCTCCTTCCAGTTCTCTGTCAAGCCCA
CGGACTCACCCCAGATCAAGTTGTAGCGATTGCTAGTAACAATGGTGGCAAACAGGCTCTTGAAACCGTA
CAGCGCCTACTGCCAGTTCTCTGTCAAGCCCACGGTCTGACTCCGGAGCAAGTTGTAGCGATTGCGTCAT
GAGACCATATCTGGTCGAGCCACCCATGACCAAAATCCCTTAACGTGAGTTACGCGTCGTTCCACTGAGC
GTCAGACCCCGTAGAAAAGATCAAAGGATCTTCTTGAGATCCTTTTTTTCTGCGCGTAATCTGCTGCTTG
CAAACAAAAAAACCACCGCTACCAGCGGTGGTTTGTTTGCCGGATCAAGAGCTACCAACTCTTTTTCCGA
AGGTAACTGG
Features (pLannotate 1.2.2; 6 found; start..end, strand, type, name):
    544..583     -  rep_origin     RSF ori (fragment): Plasmids containing the RSF 1030 origin of replication can be propagated in E. coli cells that contain additional plasmids with compatible origins.
    599..627     +  promoter       tet promoter: E. coli promoter for tetracycline efflux protein gene
    675..1865    +  CDS            TcR: tetracycline efflux protein; tet; confers resistance to tetracycline
   1963..2037    +  CDS            KanR (fragment): aminoglycoside phosphotransferase; aphA-3; confers resistance to kanamycin
   2040..2058    -  promoter       T7 promoter: promoter for bacteriophage T7 RNA polymerase
   2484..472     +  rep_origin     ori (across the origin): high-copy-number ColE1/pMB1/pBR322/pUC origin of replication
