[The description below was written by a language model from this plasmid's Addgene catalogue record and pLannotate feature annotations shown in this document.]
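Description:
RVD-AG10 is a small (about 2.6 kb) bacterial cloning plasmid that serves as one module in a library for one-step assembly of custom TALE repeat arrays. It is built on a tetracycline-resistant T vector, and the record lists the vector type as unspecified. It has no expression function of its own and simply stores a building block in E. coli. Propagation relies on a high-copy ColE1/pUC-type origin. Selection is by tetracycline, with the tetracycline efflux protein gene (TcR) driven by its native tet promoter. The annotation also picks up short fragments of an RSF origin and of a kanamycin resistance gene, which are too small to be functional and are probably remnants of backbone construction. A T7 promoter sits next to the region that is otherwise unannotated.

The insert is a synthetic dimer of two TALE repeat units carrying the repeat-variable diresidues NI and NN, designated for position 10 of an array. In the standard TALE code, NI recognises adenine and NN recognises guanine, which matches the "AG" in the plasmid name. According to the depositor, the dimer was placed at the TA cloning site of the vector. The automated feature table does not annotate the insert itself, and the record does not describe the flanking sites or overhangs used to release and order the module.

Combined with the dimer modules for the other positions, this plasmid lets users assemble a DNA-binding domain for a chosen target sequence in a single reaction. The stated applications are building TALE-based tools, in particular DdCBEs, the TALE-guided cytosine base editors used for mitochondrial DNA editing. The associated work used such editors to model mitochondrial diseases in zebrafish.
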