Addgene plasmid #173269: RVD-AG10
Purpose: One-step assembly of custom RVD arrays to construct DdCBE, TALE, etc.
Depositing lab: Bin Shen. Depositing organization: Nanjing Medical University. Publication: Precision modeling of mitochondrial diseases in zebrafish via DdCBE-mediated mtDNA base editing. Guo J, Zhang X, Chen X, Sun H, Dai Y, Wang J, Qian X, Tan L, Lou X, Shen B. Cell Discov. 2021 Sep 3;7(1):78. doi: 10.1038/s41421-021-00307-9. PubMed 34480028.
Backbone
  Vector backbone: TetR T vector
  Vector type: Unspecified
Growth in bacteria
  Bacterial resistance: Tetracycline, 10 μg/mL
  Growth temperature: 37°C
  Growth strain: DH5alpha
  Copy number: High Copy
Gene/Insert
  Gene/Insert name: NI-NN dimer RVD at Position10
  Species: Synthetic
  Mutation: no
  Cloning method: Restriction Enzyme; 5′ cloning site Unknown (unknown if destroyed)
Terms and licenses: Academic/Nonprofit Terms; Industry Terms: Not Available to Industry
Depositor comments: RVD is inserted into TA site of TetR T vector
How to cite: RVD-AG10 was a gift from Bin Shen (Addgene plasmid # 173269 ; http://n2t.net/addgene:173269 ; RRID:Addgene_173269)
