>Addgene plasmid #173269 | RVD-AG10 | depositor partial sequence | sequence record 336224 | RVD flanked by two Bsa I sites
GGTCTCGCTCTAATATTGGTGGCAAACAGGCTCTTGAGACGGTTCAGCGCCTCCTTCCAGTTCTCTGTCA
AGCCCACGGACTCACCCCAGATCAAGTTGTAGCGATTGCTAGTAACAATGGTGGCAAACAGGCTCTTGAA
ACCGTACAGCGCCTACTGCCAGTTCTCTGTCAAGCCCACGGTCTGACTCCGGAGCAAGTTGTAGCGATTG
CGTCATGAGACC
